Addgene plasmid #124854: pAAV-FLEX-SaCas9-U6-sgGria2
Purpose: Mutagenesis of Gria2
Depositing lab: Larry Zweifel. Depositing organization: University of Washington. Publication: Conditional Single Vector CRISPR/SaCas9 Viruses for Efficient Mutagenesis in the Adult Mouse Nervous System. Hunker AC, Soden ME, Krayushkina D, Heymann G, Awatramani R, Zweifel LS. Cell Rep. 2020 Mar 24;30(12):4303-4316.e6. doi: 10.1016/j.celrep.2020.02.092. PubMed 32209486.
Backbone
  Vector backbone: pX601
  Vector type: Mouse Targeting, AAV, CRISPR
Growth in bacteria
  Bacterial resistance: Ampicillin, 100 μg/mL
  Growth temperature: 37°C
  Growth strain: NEB Stable
  Copy number: High Copy
Gene/Insert
  Gene/Insert name: Gria2
  gRNA/shRNA sequence: TATTTCCAAGGGGCGCTGATC
  Species: M. musculus (mouse)
  Entrez Gene: Gria2 (a.k.a. GluA2, GluR-B, Glur-2, Glur2, gluR-K2)
  Cloning method: Restriction Enzyme; 5′ cloning site Unknown (unknown if destroyed); 3′ cloning site Unknown (unknown if destroyed)
Terms and licenses: Academic/Nonprofit Terms; Industry Terms: Not Available to Industry
How to cite: pAAV-FLEX-SaCas9-U6-sgGria2 was a gift from Larry Zweifel (Addgene plasmid # 124854 ; http://n2t.net/addgene:124854 ; RRID:Addgene_124854)
