[The description below was written by a language model from this plasmid's Addgene catalogue record and pLannotate feature annotations shown in this document.]
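Description:
pAAV-FLEX-SaCas9-U6-sgGria2 is an adeno-associated virus transfer plasmid built on the pX601 backbone. It combines a Cre-dependent Staphylococcus aureus Cas9 and a guide RNA against mouse Gria2 (the AMPA receptor subunit GluA2) in a single vector. It is propagated in E. coli through a high-copy ColE1/pUC-type origin with ampicillin selection (AmpR under its own promoter), and the backbone also carries an f1 phage origin. AAV2 inverted terminal repeats flank the payload so it can be packaged into recombinant AAV. One ITR is annotated in full and the other only as fragments in the sequencing result, which is common for these structured repeats.

Within the ITRs, a CMV enhancer/promoter sits upstream of a FLEX (double-inverted) cassette. The SaCas9 coding sequence, fused to a nucleoplasmin nuclear localization signal and a 3xHA epitope tag, lies in the antisense orientation relative to the promoter. It is bracketed by oppositely oriented pairs of lox2272 and loxP sites and followed by a bGH polyadenylation signal. Without Cre, no functional Cas9 transcript is made. In Cre-expressing cells, recombination between the incompatible lox pairs inverts the cassette and locks it in the sense orientation, allowing expression of nuclear, HA-detectable SaCas9. A separate human U6 RNA polymerase III promoter drives the Gria2-targeting spacer joined to the Sa gRNA scaffold, independently of Cre.

The small size of SaCas9 lets nuclease and guide fit in one AAV genome. The stated purpose is mutagenesis of Gria2, and the associated publication describes conditional, cell-type-specific gene disruption in the adult mouse nervous system.
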