Features (pLannotate 1.2.2; 26 found; start..end, strand, type, name):
     24..403     +  enhancer       CMV enhancer: human cytomegalovirus immediate early enhancer
    404..607     +  promoter       CMV promoter: human cytomegalovirus (CMV) immediate early promoter
    644..677     +  protein_bind   lox2272: Cre-mediated recombination occurs in the 8-bp core sequence (GGATACTT). lox2272 sites are compatible with each other, but incompatible with loxP or loxN sites (Lee and Saito, 1988). Cre recombinase
    678..727     -  intron         β-globin intron (fragment): internally truncated intron from human β-globin
    728..761     +  protein_bind   loxP: Cre-mediated recombination occurs in the 8-bp core sequence (GCATACAT). Cre recombinase
    771..799     -  CDS            3xHA (fragment): three tandem HA epitope tags
    810..826     -  CDS            3xHA (fragment): three tandem HA epitope tags
    837..853     -  CDS            3xHA (fragment): three tandem HA epitope tags
    860..907     -  CDS            nucleoplasmin NLS: bipartite nuclear localization signal from nucleoplasmin
    908..4063    -  CDS            cas9: CAS9_STAAU - Experimental evidence at protein level: Swiss-Prot protein existence level 1. CRISPR (clustered regularly interspaced short palindromic repeat) is an adaptive immune system that provides protection against mobile genetic elements (viruses, transposable elements and conjugative plasmids). CRISPR clusters contain spacers, sequences complementary to antecedent mobile elements, and target invading nucleic acids. CRISPR clusters are transcribed and processed into CRISPR RNA (crRNA). In type II CRISPR systems correct processing of pre-crRNA requires a trans- encoded small RNA (tracrRNA)
   4140..4173    -  protein_bind   lox2272: Cre-mediated recombination occurs in the 8-bp core sequence (GGATACTT). lox2272 sites are compatible with each other, but incompatible with loxP or loxN sites (Lee and Saito, 1988). Cre recombinase
   4174..4223    -  intron         β-globin intron (fragment): internally truncated intron from human β-globin
   4224..4257    -  protein_bind   loxP: Cre-mediated recombination occurs in the 8-bp core sequence (GCATACAT). Cre recombinase
   4288..4399    +  polyA_signal   bGH poly(A) signal: bovine growth hormone polyadenylation signal
   4502..4742    +  promoter       U6 promoter: RNA polymerase III promoter for human U6 snRNA
   4773..4848    +  misc_RNA       Sa gRNA scaffold: guide RNA scaffold for the Staphylococcus aureus CRISPR/Cas9 system
   4862..5002    +  repeat_region  AAV2 ITR: inverted terminal repeat of adeno-associated virus serotype 2 inverted
   5007..5058    -  misc_feature   bom (fragment): basis of mobility region from pBR322
   5077..5532    +  rep_origin     f1 ori (sequence partly withheld): f1 bacteriophage origin of replication; arrow indicates direction of (+) strand synthesis
   5533..5582    -  misc_feature   bom (fragment): basis of mobility region from pBR322
   5684..5719    -  CDS            rop (fragment): Rop protein, which maintains plasmids at low copy number; rop
   5814..5918    +  promoter       AmpR promoter: bla
   5919..6779    +  CDS            AmpR: β-lactamase; bla; confers resistance to ampicillin, carbenicillin, and related antibiotics
   6950..7538    +  rep_origin     ori: high-copy-number ColE1/pMB1/pBR322/pUC origin of replication
   7611..7638    +  repeat_region  AAV2 ITR (fragment): inverted terminal repeat of adeno-associated virus serotype 2 inverted
   7667..7694    +  repeat_region  AAV2 ITR (fragment): inverted terminal repeat of adeno-associated virus serotype 2 inverted
>Addgene plasmid #124854 | pAAV-FLEX-SaCas9-U6-sgGria2 | addgene full sequence | sequence record 243680 | Addgene NGS Result
GCGGCCTCTAGACTCGAGGCGTTGACATTGATTATTGACTAGTTATTAATAGTAATCAATTACGGGGTCA
TTAGTTCATAGCCCATATATGGAGTTCCGCGTTACATAACTTACGGTAAATGGCCCGCCTGGCTGACCGC
CCAACGACCCCCGCCCATTGACGTCAATAATGACGTATGTTCCCATAGTAACGCCAATAGGGACTTTCCA
TTGACGTCAATGGGTGGAGTATTTACGGTAAACTGCCCACTTGGCAGTACATCAAGTGTATCATATGCCA
AGTACGCCCCCTATTGACGTCAATGACGGTAAATGGCCCGCCTGGCATTATGCCCAGTACATGACCTTAT
GGGACTTTCCTACTTGGCAGTACATCTACGTATTAGTCATCGCTATTACCATGGTGATGCGGTTTTGGCA
GTACATCAATGGGCGTGGATAGCGGTTTGACTCACGGGGATTTCCAAGTCTCCACCCCATTGACGTCAAT
GGGAGTTTGTTTTGGCACCAAAATCAACGGGACTTTCCAAAATGTCGTAACAACTCCGCCCCATTGACGC
AAATGGGCGGTAGGCGTGTACGGTGGGAGGTCTATATAAGCAGAGCTCTCTGGCTAACTACCGGTGCTAG
CGTCGACTCCGGAATAACTTCGTATAGGATACTTTATACGAAGTTATGCAGAATGGTAGCTGGATTGTAG
CTGCTATTAGCAATATGAAACCTCTTAATAACTTCGTATAGCATACATTATACGAAGTTATGGCGCGCCT
TAAGCGTAATCTGGAACATCGTATGGGTAAGCGTAATCTGGAACATCGTATGGGTAAGCGTAATCTGGAA
CATCGTATGGGTAGGATCCCTTTTTCTTTTTTGCCTGGCCGGCCTTTTTCGTGGCCGCCGGCCTTTTGCC
CTTTTTGATGATCTGAGGGTGCTTCTTAGATTTCACTTCATACAGGTTGCCCAGAATGTCTGTGCTGTAC
TTCTTAATGCTCTGGGTCTTGGAGGCGATTGTCTTAATGATCCTGGGGGGCCTCTTGTCGTTCATGTTTT
CCAGGTACTCGCGGTAGGTGATGTCGATCATGTTCACTTCGATCCGGTTCAGCAGGTCGTTGTTCACGCC
GATCACTCTATACAGCTCGCCGTTGATCTTGATCAGATCGTTGTTGTAGAAGGAGGCGATAAACTCGGCC
TGGTTGCTGATCTTCTTCAGCTTCTTAGCTTCCTCATAGCACTTGCTATTCACTTCGTAGTAGTTTTCTT
TTTTGATCACATCCAGATTCTTCACGGTCACGAACTTGTACACGCCATTGTCCAGGTACACGTCGAATCT
GTAGGGCTTCAGGGACAGCTTCACGACCTTGTTTCTGCTGTTGGGGTAGTCGTCGGTGATGTCCAGATGG
GCGTTCAGTTTGTTGCCGTAATACTTAATCTTCTTGATCACGGGGCCGTTGTCCTTTTTGGAGTACTTGG
TCAGGTAGTTCCCGGTTTCCTCGTAGTACTTGTACAGGGGATTCTTCTCGTCGCCGTACTGTTCCATAAT
CAGCTTCAGTTTCTGGTAGGTCTGGGGGTCGTGGTGGTACATCAGCAGCTTTTCGGGGCTCTTGTTGATC
AGCTTTTTCAGCTTGTCATTGTCCTTGTCGTACAGGCCGTTCAGATTGTTCACGATCAGGGTGTTGCCCT
TGTCGTCCTTCCGGGTGGAGTACAGGGTGTCGTTAATCAGCTCTCTATTAGGCTTCTTGTCCACCCGGTG
GCTGTACTTGTAGTCCTTGAAGTCCTTAATGTGCTTGATCTGGTGGGGGGTGATGAAGATCTCTTTGTAC
TCCTGCTCGGTTTCGATCTCGGGCATGCTCTCGGCCTGCTTTTCCTCGAACATCTGGTTTTCCATCACTT
TTTTGGCCTTGTCCAGTTTCTTCCACTCTTTGAAGATGAAATCGGCGTTGGCAATGATCAGGGCGTCCTC
GGCGTGGTGCTTGTACCCCTTGTTCCGCTCTTTCTTAAACTTCCACTTCCGCCGCAGAAAGCTGGTGAAG
CCGCCATTGATGGACTTCACTTTCACGTCCAGGTTGTTCACTCTGAAGTAGCTCCGCAGCAGGTTCATCA
GGCCTCTGGTGGCGTATCTGGTATCCACCAGGTTCCGGTTGATGAAGTCTTTCTGCACGGAGAACCTGTT
GATGTCCCGTTCTTCCAGCAGATACTCTTTCTTGGTCTTGCTGATTCTGCCCTTGCCCTTGGCCAGATTC
AGGATGTGCTTCTTGAAGGTTTCGTAGCTGATCTTGCTGTCGCTGCTGCTCAGGTACTGGAATGGGGTCC
GGTTGCCCTTCTTGCTGTTTTCTTCCTGCTTCACGAGCACCTTGTTGTTGAAGCTGTTGTCGAAGGACAC
GCTTCTGGGGATGATGTGGTCCACCTCATAGTTGAAGGGGTTGTTCAGCAGATCTTCCAGAGGGATGGCT
TCCAGGCTGTACAGGCACTTGCCTTCCTGCATGTCGTGCAGCTTGATCTTCTCGATCAGGTACTTGGCGT
TCTCTTTGCCGGTGGTCCGGATGATTTCCTCGATCCGCTCGTTGGTCTGCCGGTTCCGCTTCTGCATCTC
GTTGATCATTTTCTGGGCGTCCTTGGAGTTCTTCTCGCGGGCCAGCTCGATAATGATGTCGTTGGGCAGG
CCGTACTTCTTGATGATGGCGTTGATCACTTTGATGCTCTGGATGAAGCTTCTCTTCACGACGGGGCTCA
GGATGAAGTCGTCCACCAGGGTGGTGGGGATCTCTTTCTGCTGGGACAGGTCCACCTTCTTGGGCACCAG
CTTCAGCCGGTTGAAGATAGCGATCTGGTTGTCGTTGGTGTGCCACAGCTCGTCCAGGATCAGGTTGATG
GCCTTCAGGCTCAGGTTGTGGGTGCCGGTATAGCCCTTCAGATTAGAGATCTGCTCGATCTCTTCCTGGG
TCAGCTCGGAGTTCAGATTGGTCAGTTCTTCCTGGATGTCCTCGCTGCTCTGGTAGATGGTCAGGATCTT
GGCAATCTGATCCAGCAGCTCGGCGTTCTCAATAATCTCTTTCCGGGCGGTAATGTCCTTGATGTCGTGG
TACACCTTCAGGTTGGTGAACTCGGGCTTGCCGGTGCTGGTCACTCTGTAGCCCTTAATATCCTCTTCGT
TCACGAGGATTTCTTTGGCGATCTGCTTCAGGGTGGGCTTCTTCTTCTGCTTGAACACGTTCTCGATGAT
CTGGAACTTCTCGTAATATTCCAGCTTCTCGTTCTCGTCCCTGGTGATCACGAGATTGTTCAGGTCGTTC
AGGGCGTTGTACAGGTCGGCGTTGTAGGCGTACTTCACGCTCCGCAGTTCCTCGGGGAAGTAGGTGCAGT
GGCCCATCAGCATCTCGTACCATTCTTTGATGTCCTTCCAGCCGAAGGGGCTGCCCTCGCCAGGTCCCTC
ATAGTAGGTCCGCCGGGTTTCCAGCAGGTCGATGTAGGTGTCGATGAAGCTCTGGTCCAGCTGGTGGTAG
GCCTTCTGCACCTTCAGCAGCTGTTTGGCTTCTTTCACGTAGTCGCTGGTCTTGAATCTGTTGATGCTGC
CCCGCACTTCGCCGTCTTTCTTCAGCCGTTCCAGCTGCAGTTCGGCCACGTATTTCTCTTCCAGGGCCTT
GCTGTTCCGGCTGATCTGCTCTTTGGTGGACAGCTCGTTGCCGGTGTCCTCTTCCACCTCGTTCACGTTG
TGCACGCCTCTTCTCTTGGCCAGGTGCAGCAGGGCGGCAGAGAACTCTTCCTCGCTCAGCTTCTGGCTCA
GGCCCTTCACTCTGGCCTCGTAGGGGTTGATGCCGCTCAGCTCGCTGTGGTCGGTCAGCAGGTTGTAGTC
GAACAGCAGCTTCTTCACTCTCTGGATTCTATGCCGCCTCCGCCGCTTCAGCCTTCTGGCGCCTCTCTTG
CTCCGCCTGCCCTCGTTGTTTTCCACGTTGGCCTCTTTGAACAGCCGCACGCCGGCATCGATCACGTCCC
GTGTCTCGTAGTCGATGATGCCGTAGCCCACGCTGGTGATGCCGATGTCCAGGCCCAGGATGTAGTTCCG
CTTGGCTGCTGGGACTCCGTGGATACCGACCTTCCGCTTCTTCTTTGGGGCCATGCGGCCGCTGCAGACC
GGTGCTAGCATAACTTCGTATAAAGTATCCTATACGAAGTTATTTGCCTTAACCCAGAAATTATCACTGT
TATTCTTTAGAATGGTGCAAAGAATAACTTCGTATAATGTATGCTATACGAAGTTATGAATTCCTAGAGC
TCGCTGATCAGCCTCGACTGTGCCTTCTAGTTGCCAGCCATCTGTTGTTTGCCCCTCCCCCGTGCCTTCC
TTGACCCTGGAAGGTGCCACTCCCACTGTCCTTTCCTAATAAAATGAGGAAATTGCATCGCATTGTCTGA
GTAGGTGTCATTCTATTCTGGGGGGTGGGGTGGGGCAGGACAGCAAGGGGGAGGATTGGGAAGAGAATAG
CAGGCATGCTGGGGAGGTACCGAGGGCCTATTTCCCATGATTCCTTCATATTTGCATATACGATACAAGG
CTGTTAGAGAGATAATTGGAATTAATTTGACTGTAAACACAAAGATATTAGTACAAAATACGTGACGTAG
AAAGTAATAATTTCTTGGGTAGTTTGCAGTTTTAAAATTATGTTTTAAAATGGACTATCATATGCTTACC
GTAACTTGAAAGTATTTCGATTTCTTGGCTTTATATATCTTGTGGAAAGGACGAAACACCGTATTTCCAA
GGGGCGCTGATCGTTTTAGTACTCTGGAAACAGAATCTACTAAAACAAGGCAAAATGCCGTGTTTATCTC
GTCAACTTGTTGGCGAGATTTTTGCGGCCGCAGGAACCCCTAGTGATGGAGTTGGCCACTCCCTCTCTGC
GCGCTCGCTCGCTCACTGAGGCCGGGCGACCAAAGGTCGCCCGACGCCCGGGCTTTGCCCGGGCGGCCTC
AGTGAGCGAGCGAGCGCGCAGCTGCCTGCAGGGGCGCCTGATGCGGTATTTTCTCCTTACGCATCTGTGC
GGTATTTCACACCGCATA
[95 nt withheld, positions 5059-5153]
T
[46 nt withheld, positions 5155-5200]
C
[141 nt withheld, positions 5202-5342]
CCTTTGACGTTGGAGTCCACGTTCTTT
[37 nt withheld, positions 5370-5406]
ACTCTATCTCGGGCTATTCTTTTGATTTATAAGGGATTTTGCCGATTTCGGTCTATTGGTTAAAAAATGA
GCTGATTTAACAAAAATTTAACGCGAATTTTAACAAAATATTAACGTTTACAATTTTATGGTGCACTCTC
AGTACAATCTGCTCTGATGCCGCATAGTTAAGCCAGCCCCGACACCCGCCAACACCCGCTGACGCGCCCT
GACGGGCTTGTCTGCTCCCGGCATCCGCTTACAGACAAGCTGTGACCGTCTCCGGGAGCTGCATGTGTCA
GAGGTTTTCACCGTCATCACCGAAACGCGCGAGACGAAAGGGCCTCGTGATACGCCTATTTTTATAGGTT
AATGTCATGATAATAATGGTTTCTTAGACGTCAGGTGGCACTTTTCGGGGAAATGTGCGCGGAACCCCTA
TTTGTTTATTTTTCTAAATACATTCAAATATGTATCCGCTCATGAGACAATAACCCTGATAAATGCTTCA
ATAATATTGAAAAAGGAAGAGTATGAGTATTCAACATTTCCGTGTCGCCCTTATTCCCTTTTTTGCGGCA
TTTTGCCTTCCTGTTTTTGCTCACCCAGAAACGCTGGTGAAAGTAAAAGATGCTGAAGATCAGTTGGGTG
CACGAGTGGGTTACATCGAACTGGATCTCAACAGCGGTAAGATCCTTGAGAGTTTTCGCCCCGAAGAACG
TTTTCCAATGATGAGCACTTTTAAAGTTCTGCTATGTGGCGCGGTATTATCCCGTATTGACGCCGGGCAA
GAGCAACTCGGTCGCCGCATACACTATTCTCAGAATGACTTGGTTGAGTACTCACCAGTCACAGAAAAGC
ATCTTACGGATGGCATGACAGTAAGAGAATTATGCAGTGCTGCCATAACCATGAGTGATAACACTGCGGC
CAACTTACTTCTGACAACGATCGGAGGACCGAAGGAGCTAACCGCTTTTTTGCACAACATGGGGGATCAT
GTAACTCGCCTTGATCGTTGGGAACCGGAGCTGAATGAAGCCATACCAAACGACGAGCGTGACACCACGA
TGCCTGTAGCAATGGCAACAACGTTGCGCAAACTATTAACTGGCGAACTACTTACTCTAGCTTCCCGGCA
ACAATTAATAGACTGGATGGAGGCGGATAAAGTTGCAGGACCACTTCTGCGCTCGGCCCTTCCGGCTGGC
TGGTTTATTGCTGATAAATCTGGAGCCGGTGAGCGTGGAAGCCGCGGTATCATTGCAGCACTGGGGCCAG
ATGGTAAGCCCTCCCGTATCGTAGTTATCTACACGACGGGGAGTCAGGCAACTATGGATGAACGAAATAG
ACAGATCGCTGAGATAGGTGCCTCACTGATTAAGCATTGGTAACTGTCAGACCAAGTTTACTCATATATA
CTTTAGATTGATTTAAAACTTCATTTTTAATTTAAAAGGATCTAGGTGAAGATCCTTTTTGATAATCTCA
TGACCAAAATCCCTTAACGTGAGTTTTCGTTCCACTGAGCGTCAGACCCCGTAGAAAAGATCAAAGGATC
TTCTTGAGATCCTTTTTTTCTGCGCGTAATCTGCTGCTTGCAAACAAAAAAACCACCGCTACCAGCGGTG
GTTTGTTTGCCGGATCAAGAGCTACCAACTCTTTTTCCGAAGGTAACTGGCTTCAGCAGAGCGCAGATAC
CAAATACTGTTCTTCTAGTGTAGCCGTAGTTAGGCCACCACTTCAAGAACTCTGTAGCACCGCCTACATA
CCTCGCTCTGCTAATCCTGTTACCAGTGGCTGCTGCCAGTGGCGATAAGTCGTGTCTTACCGGGTTGGAC
TCAAGACGATAGTTACCGGATAAGGCGCAGCGGTCGGGCTGAACGGGGGGTTCGTGCACACAGCCCAGCT
TGGAGCGAACGACCTACACCGAACTGAGATACCTACAGCGTGAGCTATGAGAAAGCGCCACGCTTCCCGA
AGGGAGAAAGGCGGACAGGTATCCGGTAAGCGGCAGGGTCGGAACAGGAGAGCGCACGAGGGAGCTTCCA
GGGGGAAACGCCTGGTATCTTTATAGTCCTGTCGGGTTTCGCCACCTCTGACTTGAGCGTCGATTTTTGT
GATGCTCGTCAGGGGGGCGGAGCCTATGGAAAAACGCCAGCAACGCGGCCTTTTTACGGTTCCTGGCCTT
TTGCTGGCCTTTTGCTCACATGTCCTGCAGGCAGCTGCGCGCTCGCTCGCTCACTGAGGCCGCCCGGGCG
TCGGGCGACCTTTGGTCGCCCGGCCTCAGTGAGCGAGCGAGCGCGCAGAGAGGGAGTGGCCAACTCCATC
ACTAGGGGTTCCT
