>Addgene plasmid #124854 | pAAV-FLEX-SaCas9-U6-sgGria2 | depositor partial sequence | sequence record 238466 | U6 promoter, sgRNA insert, SaCas9 sgRNA scaffold
TACGTGACGTAGAAAGTAATAATTTCTTGGGTAGTTTGCAGTTTTAAAATTATGTTTTAAAATGGACTAT
CATATGCTTACCGTAACTTGAAAGTATTTCGATTTCTTGGCTTTATATATCTTGTGGAAAGGACGAAACA
CCGTATTTCCAAGGGGCGCTGATCGTTTTAGTACTCTGGAAACAGAATCTACTAAAACAAGGCAAAATGC
CGTGTTTATCTCGTCAACTTGTTGGCGAGA
